LOCUS       Exported 10799 bp ds-DNA circular SYN 12-MAY-2021
DEFINITION  Mammalian expression construct of human codon-adapted anion
            channelrhodopsin 1 from Guillardia theta fused in frame to EYFP via
            a NotI site in the pFUGW vector backbone.
ACCESSION   .
VERSION     .
KEYWORDS    pFUGW-hGtACR1-EYFP
SOURCE      synthetic DNA construct
  ORGANISM  synthetic DNA construct
REFERENCE   1 (bases 1 to 10799)
  AUTHORS   Govorunova EG, Sineshchekov OA, Janz R, Liu X, Spudich JL
  TITLE     Natural light-gated anion channels: A family of microbial rhodopsins
            for advanced optogenetics.
  JOURNAL   Science. 2015 Jun 25. pii: aaa7484.
  PUBMED    26113638
REFERENCE   2 (bases 1 to 10799)
  AUTHORS   .
  TITLE     Direct Submission
  JOURNAL   Exported May 12, 2021 from SnapGene Server 1.1.58
            http://www.snapgene.com
FEATURES             Location/Qualifiers
     source          1..10799
                     /organism="synthetic DNA construct"
                     /mol_type="other DNA"
     primer_bind     complement(47..66)
                     /label=pRS-marker
                     /note="pRS vectors, use to sequence yeast selectable
                     marker"
     enhancer        238..617
                     /label=CMV enhancer
                     /note="human cytomegalovirus immediate early enhancer"
     promoter        619..817
                     /label=CMV promoter
                     /note="human cytomegalovirus (CMV) immediate early
                     promoter"
     primer_bind     772..792
                     /label=CMV-F
                     /note="Human CMV immediate early promoter, forward primer"
     LTR             835..1015
                     /label=5' LTR (truncated)
                     /note="truncated 5' long terminal repeat (LTR) from HIV-1"
     misc_feature    1062..1187
                     /label=HIV-1 Psi
                     /note="packaging signal of human immunodeficiency virus
                     type 1"
     misc_feature    1680..1913
                     /label=RRE
                     /note="The Rev response element (RRE) of HIV-1 allows for
                     Rev-dependent mRNA export from the nucleus to the
                     cytoplasm."
     CDS             2098..2142
                     /codon_start=1
                     /product="antigenic peptide corresponding to amino acids
                     655 to 669 of the HIV envelope protein gp41 (Lutje Hulsik
                     et al., 2013)"
                     /label=gp41 peptide
                     /note="recognized by the 2H10 single-chain llama nanobody"
                     /translation="KNEQELLELDKWASL"
     misc_feature    2440..2557
                     /label=cPPT/CTS
                     /note="central polypurine tract and central termination
                     sequence of HIV-1"
     promoter        2611..3821
                     /label=UbC promoter
                     /note="human ubiquitin C promoter"
     primer_bind     3658..3677
                     /label=hUBCpro-F
                     /note="Human Ubiquitin C (UbC) promoter, forward primer"
     CDS             4750..5466
                     /codon_start=1
                     /product="enhanced YFP"
                     /label=EYFP
                     /note="mammalian codon-optimized"
                     /translation="VSKGEELFTGVVPILVELDGDVNGHKFSVSGEGEGDATYGKLTLK
                     FICTTGKLPVPWPTLVTTFGYGLQCFARYPDHMKQHDFFKSAMPEGYVQERTIFFKDDG
                     NYKTRAEVKFEGDTLVNRIELKGIDFKEDGNILGHKLEYNYNSHNVYIMADKQKNGIKV
                     NFKIRHNIEDGSVQLADHYQQNTPIGDGPVLLPDNHYLSYQSALSKDPNEKRDHMVLLE
                     FVTAAGITLGMDELYK"
     primer_bind     complement(4792..4813)
                     /label=EGFP-N
                     /note="EGFP, reverse primer"
     primer_bind     complement(5053..5072)
                     /label=EXFP-R
                     /note="For distinguishing EGFP variants, reverse primer"
     primer_bind     5400..5421
                     /label=EGFP-C
                     /note="EGFP, forward primer"
     misc_feature    5491..6079
                     /label=WPRE
                     /note="woodchuck hepatitis virus posttranscriptional
                     regulatory element"
     primer_bind     complement(5544..5564)
                     /label=WPRE-R
                     /note="WPRE, reverse primer"
     CDS             complement(5962..5973)
                     /codon_start=1
                     /product="Factor Xa recognition and cleavage site"
                     /label=Factor Xa site
                     /translation="IEGR"
     primer_bind     complement(6082..6098)
                     /label=KS primer
                     /note="common sequencing primer, one of multiple similar
                     variants"
     primer_bind     complement(6083..6099)
                     /label=pBluescriptKS
                     /note="For pBluescript vector"
     LTR             6604..6784
                     /label=5' LTR (truncated)
                     /note="truncated 5' long terminal repeat (LTR) from HIV-1"
     primer_bind     complement(6810..6827)
                     /label=BGH-rev
                     /note="Bovine growth hormone terminator, reverse primer.
                     Also called BGH reverse"
     polyA_signal    6816..7040
                     /label=bGH poly(A) signal
                     /note="bovine growth hormone polyadenylation signal"
     rep_origin      7086..7514
                     /direction=RIGHT
                     /label=f1 ori
                     /note="f1 bacteriophage origin of replication; arrow
                     indicates direction of (+) strand synthesis"
     primer_bind     complement(7173..7192)
                     /label=F1ori-R
                     /note="F1 origin, reverse primer"
     primer_bind     7383..7404
                     /label=F1ori-F
                     /note="F1 origin, forward primer"
     primer_bind     complement(7523..7543)
                     /label=pBABE 3'
                     /note="SV40 enhancer, reverse primer for pBABE vectors"
     promoter        7528..7857
                     /label=SV40 promoter
                     /note="SV40 enhancer and early promoter"
     rep_origin      7708..7843
                     /label=SV40 ori
                     /note="SV40 origin of replication"
     primer_bind     7770..7789
                     /label=SV40pro-F
                     /note="SV40 promoter/origin, forward primer"
     promoter        7905..7952
                     /label=EM7 promoter
                     /note="synthetic bacterial promoter "
     CDS             7971..8345
                     /codon_start=1
                     /gene="Sh ble from Streptoalloteichus hindustanus"
                     /product="antibiotic-binding protein"
                     /label=BleoR
                     /note="confers resistance to bleomycin, phleomycin, and
                     Zeocin(TM)"
                     /translation="MAKLTSAVPVLTARDVAGAVEFWTDRLGFSRDFVEDDFAGVVRDD
                     VTLFISAVQDQVVPDNTLAWVWVRGLDELYAEWSEVVSTNFRDASGPAMTEIGEQPWGR
                     EFALRDPAGNCVHFVAEEQD"
     polyA_signal    8475..8596
                     /label=SV40 poly(A) signal
                     /note="SV40 polyadenylation signal"
     primer_bind     complement(8512..8531)
                     /label=SV40pA-R
                     /note="SV40 polyA, reverse primer"
     primer_bind     8566..8585
                     /label=EBV-rev
                     /note="SV40 polyA terminator, reverse primer"
     primer_bind     complement(8645..8661)
                     /label=M13 rev
                     /note="common sequencing primer, one of multiple similar
                     variants"
     primer_bind     complement(8645..8661)
                     /label=M13 Reverse
                     /note="In lacZ gene. Also called M13-rev"
     primer_bind     complement(8658..8680)
                     /label=M13/pUC Reverse
                     /note="In lacZ gene"
     protein_bind    8669..8685
                     /label=lac operator
                     /bound_moiety="lac repressor encoded by lacI"
                     /note="The lac repressor binds to the lac operator to
                     inhibit transcription in E. coli. This inhibition can be
                     relieved by adding lactose or
                     isopropyl-beta-D-thiogalactopyranoside (IPTG)."
     promoter        complement(8693..8723)
                     /label=lac promoter
                     /note="promoter for the E. coli lac operon"
     protein_bind    8738..8759
                     /label=CAP binding site
                     /bound_moiety="E. coli catabolite activator protein"
                     /note="CAP binding activates transcription in the presence
                     of cAMP."
     primer_bind     complement(8876..8893)
                     /label=L4440
                     /note="L4440 vector, forward primer"
     rep_origin      complement(9047..9635)
                     /direction=LEFT
                     /label=ori
                     /note="high-copy-number ColE1/pMB1/pBR322/pUC origin of
                     replication"
     primer_bind     complement(9127..9146)
                     /label=pBR322ori-F
                     /note="pBR322 origin, forward primer"
     CDS             complement(9806..10666)
                     /codon_start=1
                     /gene="bla"
                     /product="beta-lactamase"
                     /label=AmpR
                     /note="confers resistance to ampicillin, carbenicillin, and
                     related antibiotics"
                     /translation="MSIQHFRVALIPFFAAFCLPVFAHPETLVKVKDAEDQLGARVGYI
                     ELDLNSGKILESFRPEERFPMMSTFKVLLCGAVLSRIDAGQEQLGRRIHYSQNDLVEYS
                     PVTEKHLTDGMTVRELCSAAITMSDNTAANLLLTTIGGPKELTAFLHNMGDHVTRLDRW
                     EPELNEAIPNDERDTTMPVAMATTLRKLLTGELLTLASRQQLIDWMEADKVAGPLLRSA
                     LPAGWFIADKSGAGERGSRGIIAALGPDGKPSRIVVIYTTGSQATMDERNRQIAEIGAS
                     LIKHW"
     primer_bind     10429..10448
                     /label=Amp-R
                     /note="Ampicillin resistance gene, reverse primer"
     promoter        complement(10667..10771)
                     /gene="bla"
                     /label=AmpR promoter
ORIGIN
        1 gtcgacggat cgggagatct cccgatcccc tatggtgcac tctcagtaca atctgctctg
       61 atgccgcata gttaagccag tatctgctcc ctgcttgtgt gttggaggtc gctgagtagt
      121 gcgcgagcaa aatttaagct acaacaaggc aaggcttgac cgacaattgc atgaagaatc
      181 tgcttagggt taggcgtttt gcgctgcttc gcgatgtacg ggccagatat acgcgttgac
      241 attgattatt gactagttat taatagtaat caattacggg gtcattagtt catagcccat
      301 atatggagtt ccgcgttaca taacttacgg taaatggccc gcctggctga ccgcccaacg
      361 acccccgccc attgacgtca ataatgacgt atgttcccat agtaacgcca atagggactt
      421 tccattgacg tcaatgggtg gagtatttac ggtaaactgc ccacttggca gtacatcaag
      481 tgtatcatat gccaagtacg ccccctattg acgtcaatga cggtaaatgg cccgcctggc
      541 attatgccca gtacatgacc ttatgggact ttcctacttg gcagtacatc tacgtattag
      601 tcatcgctat taccatggtg atgcggtttt ggcagtacat caatgggcgt ggatagcggt
      661 ttgactcacg gggatttcca agtctccacc ccattgacgt caatgggagt ttgttttggc
      721 accaaaatca acgggacttt ccaaaatgtc gtaacaactc cgccccattg acgcaaatgg
      781 gcggtaggcg tgtacggtgg gaggtctata taagcagcgc gttttgcctg tactgggtct
      841 ctctggttag accagatctg agcctgggag ctctctggct aactagggaa cccactgctt
      901 aagcctcaat aaagcttgcc ttgagtgctt caagtagtgt gtgcccgtct gttgtgtgac
      961 tctggtaact agagatccct cagacccttt tagtcagtgt ggaaaatctc tagcagtggc
     1021 gcccgaacag ggacttgaaa gcgaaaggga aaccagagga gctctctcga cgcaggactc
     1081 ggcttgctga agcgcgcacg gcaagaggcg aggggcggcg actggtgagt acgccaaaaa
     1141 ttttgactag cggaggctag aaggagagag atgggtgcga gagcgtcagt attaagcggg
     1201 ggagaattag atcgcgatgg gaaaaaattc ggttaaggcc agggggaaag aaaaaatata
     1261 aattaaaaca tatagtatgg gcaagcaggg agctagaacg attcgcagtt aatcctggcc
     1321 tgttagaaac atcagaaggc tgtagacaaa tactgggaca gctacaacca tcccttcaga
     1381 caggatcaga agaacttaga tcattatata atacagtagc aaccctctat tgtgtgcatc
     1441 aaaggataga gataaaagac accaaggaag ctttagacaa gatagaggaa gagcaaaaca
     1501 aaagtaagac caccgcacag caagcggccg ctgatcttca gacctggagg aggagatatg
     1561 agggacaatt ggagaagtga attatataaa tataaagtag taaaaattga accattagga
     1621 gtagcaccca ccaaggcaaa gagaagagtg gtgcagagag aaaaaagagc agtgggaata
     1681 ggagctttgt tccttgggtt cttgggagca gcaggaagca ctatgggcgc agcgtcaatg
     1741 acgctgacgg tacaggccag acaattattg tctggtatag tgcagcagca gaacaatttg
     1801 ctgagggcta ttgaggcgca acagcatctg ttgcaactca cagtctgggg catcaagcag
     1861 ctccaggcaa gaatcctggc tgtggaaaga tacctaaagg atcaacagct cctggggatt
     1921 tggggttgct ctggaaaact catttgcacc actgctgtgc cttggaatgc tagttggagt
     1981 aataaatctc tggaacagat ttggaatcac acgacctgga tggagtggga cagagaaatt
     2041 aacaattaca caagcttaat acactcctta attgaagaat cgcaaaacca gcaagaaaag
     2101 aatgaacaag aattattgga attagataaa tgggcaagtt tgtggaattg gtttaacata
     2161 acaaattggc tgtggtatat aaaattattc ataatgatag taggaggctt ggtaggttta
     2221 agaatagttt ttgctgtact ttctatagtg aatagagtta ggcagggata ttcaccatta
     2281 tcgtttcaga cccacctccc aaccccgagg ggacccgaca ggcccgaagg aatagaagaa
     2341 gaaggtggag agagagacag agacagatcc attcgattag tgaacggatc ggcactgcgt
     2401 gcgccaattc tgcagacaaa tggcagtatt catccacaat tttaaaagaa aaggggggat
     2461 tggggggtac agtgcagggg aaagaatagt agacataata gcaacagaca tacaaactaa
     2521 agaattacaa aaacaaatta caaaaattca aaattttcgg gtttattaca gggacagcag
     2581 agatccagtt tggttaatta agggtgcagc ggcctccgcg ccgggttttg gcgcctcccg
     2641 cgggcgcccc cctcctcacg gcgagcgctg ccacgtcaga cgaagggcgc aggagcgttc
     2701 ctgatccttc cgcccggacg ctcaggacag cggcccgctg ctcataagac tcggccttag
     2761 aaccccagta tcagcagaag gacattttag gacgggactt gggtgactct agggcactgg
     2821 ttttctttcc agagagcgga acaggcgagg aaaagtagtc ccttctcggc gattctgcgg
     2881 agggatctcc gtggggcggt gaacgccgat gattatataa ggacgcgccg ggtgtggcac
     2941 agctagttcc gtcgcagccg ggatttgggt cgcggttctt gtttgtggat cgctgtgatc
     3001 gtcacttggt gagttgcggg ctgctgggct ggccggggct ttcgtggccg ccgggccgct
     3061 cggtgggacg gaagcgtgtg gagagaccgc caagggctgt agtctgggtc cgcgagcaag
     3121 gttgccctga actgggggtt ggggggagcg cacaaaatgg cggctgttcc cgagtcttga
     3181 atggaagacg cttgtaaggc gggctgtgag gtcgttgaaa caaggtgggg ggcatggtgg
     3241 gcggcaagaa cccaaggtct tgaggccttc gctaatgcgg gaaagctctt attcgggtga
     3301 gatgggctgg ggcaccatct ggggaccctg acgtgaagtt tgtcactgac tggagaactc
     3361 gggtttgtcg tctggttgcg ggggcggcag ttatgcggtg ccgttgggca gtgcacccgt
     3421 acctttggga gcgcgcgcct cgtcgtgtcg tgacgtcacc cgttctgttg gcttataatg
     3481 cagggtgggg ccacctgccg gtaggtgtgc ggtaggcttt tctccgtcgc aggacgcagg
     3541 gttcgggcct agggtaggct ctcctgaatc gacaggcgcc ggacctctgg tgaggggagg
     3601 gataagtgag gcgtcagttt ctttggtcgg ttttatgtac ctatcttctt aagtagctga
     3661 agctccggtt ttgaactatg cgctcggggt tggcgagtgt gttttgtgaa gttttttagg
     3721 caccttttga aatgtaatca tttgggtcaa tatgtaattt tcagtgttag actagtaaat
     3781 tgtccgctaa attctggccg tttttggctt ttttgttaga cgaagcttgg gctgcaggtc
     3841 gactctagag gatccatgag cagcatcacc tgtgatcccg ccatctacgg cgaatggagc
     3901 agggagaacc agttctgcgt ggagaagagc ctgatcaccc tggacggcat caagtacgtc
     3961 cagctggtga tggccgtcgt gagcgcctgt caggtgttct tcatggtgac cagagccccc
     4021 aaggtgccct gggaagccat ctacctgccc accaccgaga tgatcaccta ttccctggcc
     4081 ttcaccggaa acggctacat cagagtggcc aatggcaagt acctgccctg ggccagaatg
     4141 gccagctggc tgtgcacctg ccctatcatg ctgggcctgg tgagcaatat ggccctcgtg
     4201 aagtacaaga gcatccccct caaccctatg atgatcgccg cctccagcat ctgcaccgtg
     4261 ttcggcatca ccgcctccgt ggtgctagac ccgctgcacg tgtggctgta ctgtttcatc
     4321 agcagcatct tcttcatctt cgagatggtg gtggccttcg ccattttcgc cattaccatc
     4381 cacgatttcc agaccatcgg ctcccccatg tccctgaagg tggtggagag gctgaagctg
     4441 atgaggatcg tgttctacgt gagctggatg gcctacccta tcctgtggag cttctccagc
     4501 accggcgcct gcatcatgag cgagaacacc agcagcgtgc tgtacctgct gggcgacgct
     4561 ctgtgcaaga acacctacgg catcctgctg tgggctacaa cctggggcct gctgaacggc
     4621 aagtgggaca gggattacgt gaagggcagg aacgtggacg gcaccctgat gcctgagtac
     4681 gagcaggacc tggagaaggg caacaccgag aggtacgagg acgccagagc cggcgagacc
     4741 gcggccgccg tgagcaaggg cgaggagctg ttcaccgggg tggtgcccat cctggtcgag
     4801 ctggacggcg acgtaaacgg ccacaagttc agcgtgtccg gcgagggcga gggcgatgcc
     4861 acctacggca agctgaccct gaagttcatc tgcaccaccg gcaagctgcc cgtgccctgg
     4921 cccaccctcg tgaccacctt cggctacggc ctgcagtgct tcgcccgcta ccccgaccac
     4981 atgaagcagc acgacttctt caagtccgcc atgcccgaag gctacgtcca ggagcgcacc
     5041 atcttcttca aggacgacgg caactacaag acccgcgccg aggtgaagtt cgagggcgac
     5101 accctggtga accgcatcga gctgaagggc atcgacttca aggaggacgg caacatcctg
     5161 gggcacaagc tggagtacaa ctacaacagc cacaacgtct atatcatggc cgacaagcag
     5221 aagaacggca tcaaggtgaa cttcaagatc cgccacaaca tcgaggacgg cagcgtgcag
     5281 ctcgccgacc actaccagca gaacaccccc atcggcgacg gccccgtgct gctgcccgac
     5341 aaccactacc tgagctacca gtccgccctg agcaaagacc ccaacgagaa gcgcgatcac
     5401 atggtcctgc tggagttcgt gaccgccgcc gggatcactc tcggcatgga cgagctgtac
     5461 aagtaagaat tcgatatcaa gcttatcgat aatcaacctc tggattacaa aatttgtgaa
     5521 agattgactg gtattcttaa ctatgttgct ccttttacgc tatgtggata cgctgcttta
     5581 atgcctttgt atcatgctat tgcttcccgt atggctttca ttttctcctc cttgtataaa
     5641 tcctggttgc tgtctcttta tgaggagttg tggcccgttg tcaggcaacg tggcgtggtg
     5701 tgcactgtgt ttgctgacgc aacccccact ggttggggca ttgccaccac ctgtcagctc
     5761 ctttccggga ctttcgcttt ccccctccct attgccacgg cggaactcat cgccgcctgc
     5821 cttgcccgct gctggacagg ggctcggctg ttgggcactg acaattccgt ggtgttgtcg
     5881 gggaaatcat cgtcctttcc ttggctgctc gcctgtgttg ccacctggat tctgcgcggg
     5941 acgtccttct gctacgtccc ttcggccctc aatccagcgg accttccttc ccgcggcctg
     6001 ctgccggctc tgcggcctct tccgcgtctt cgccttcgcc ctcagacgag tcggatctcc
     6061 ctttgggccg cctccccgca tcgataccgt cgacctcgag acctagaaaa acatggagca
     6121 atcacaagta gcaatacagc agctaccaat gctgattgtg cctggctaga agcacaagag
     6181 gaggaggagg tgggttttcc agtcacacct caggtacctt taagaccaat gacttacaag
     6241 gcagctgtag atcttagcca ctttttaaaa gaaaaggggg gactggaagg gctaattcac
     6301 tcccaacgaa gacaagatat ccttgatctg tggatctacc acacacaagg ctacttccct
     6361 gattggcaga actacacacc agggccaggg atcagatatc cactgacctt tggatggtgc
     6421 tacaagctag taccagttga gcaagagaag gtagaagaag ccaatgaagg agagaacacc
     6481 cgcttgttac accctgtgag cctgcatggg atggatgacc cggagagaga agtattagag
     6541 tggaggtttg acagccgcct agcatttcat cacatggccc gagagctgca tccggactgt
     6601 actgggtctc tctggttaga ccagatctga gcctgggagc tctctggcta actagggaac
     6661 ccactgctta agcctcaata aagcttgcct tgagtgcttc aagtagtgtg tgcccgtctg
     6721 ttgtgtgact ctggtaacta gagatccctc agaccctttt agtcagtgtg gaaaatctct
     6781 agcagggccc gtttaaaccc gctgatcagc ctcgactgtg ccttctagtt gccagccatc
     6841 tgttgtttgc ccctcccccg tgccttcctt gaccctggaa ggtgccactc ccactgtcct
     6901 ttcctaataa aatgaggaaa ttgcatcgca ttgtctgagt aggtgtcatt ctattctggg
     6961 gggtggggtg gggcaggaca gcaaggggga ggattgggaa gacaatagca ggcatgctgg
     7021 ggatgcggtg ggctctatgg cttctgaggc ggaaagaacc agctggggct ctagggggta
     7081 tccccnnnnn nnnnnnnnnn nnnnnnnnnn nnnnnnnnnn nnnnnnnnnn nnnnnnnnnn
     7141 nnnnnnnnnn nnnnnnnnnn nnnnnnnnnn nnnnnnnnnn nnnnnnnnnn nnnnnnnnnn
     7201 nnnnnnnnnc nnnnnnnnnn nnnnnnnnnn nnnnnnnnnn nnnnnnnnnn nnnnnnnnnn
     7261 nnnnnnnnnn nnnnnnnnnn nnnnnnnnnn nnnnnnnnnn nannnnnnnn nnnnnnnnnn
     7321 nnnnnnnnnn nnnnnnnnnn nnnnnnnnnn ncctttgacg ttggagtcca cgttctttaa
     7381 tagtggactc ttgttccaaa ctggaacaac actcaaccct atctcggtct attcttttga
     7441 tttataaggg attttgccga tttcggccta ttggttaaaa aatgagctga tttaacaaaa
     7501 atttaacgcg aattaattct gtggaatgtg tgtcagttag ggtgtggaaa gtccccaggc
     7561 tccccagcag gcagaagtat gcaaagcatg catctcaatt agtcagcaac caggtgtgga
     7621 aagtccccag gctccccagc aggcagaagt atgcaaagca tgcatctcaa ttagtcagca
     7681 accatagtcc cgcccctaac tccgcccatc ccgcccctaa ctccgcccag ttccgcccat
     7741 tctccgcccc atggctgact aatttttttt atttatgcag aggccgaggc cgcctctgcc
     7801 tctgagctat tccagaagta gtgaggaggc ttttttggag gcctaggctt ttgcaaaaag
     7861 ctcccgggag cttgtatatc cattttcgga tctgatcagc acgtgttgac aattaatcat
     7921 cggcatagta tatcggcata gtataatacg acaaggtgag gaactaaacc atggccaagt
     7981 tgaccagtgc cgttccggtg ctcaccgcgc gcgacgtcgc cggagcggtc gagttctgga
     8041 ccgaccggct cgggttctcc cgggacttcg tggaggacga cttcgccggt gtggtccggg
     8101 acgacgtgac cctgttcatc agcgcggtcc aggaccaggt ggtgccggac aacaccctgg
     8161 cctgggtgtg ggtgcgcggc ctggacgagc tgtacgccga gtggtcggag gtcgtgtcca
     8221 cgaacttccg ggacgcctcc gggccggcca tgaccgagat cggcgagcag ccgtgggggc
     8281 gggagttcgc cctgcgcgac ccggccggca actgcgtgca cttcgtggcc gaggagcagg
     8341 actgacacgt gctacgagat ttcgattcca ccgccgcctt ctatgaaagg ttgggcttcg
     8401 gaatcgtttt ccgggacgcc ggctggatga tcctccagcg cggggatctc atgctggagt
     8461 tcttcgccca ccccaacttg tttattgcag cttataatgg ttacaaataa agcaatagca
     8521 tcacaaattt cacaaataaa gcattttttt cactgcattc tagttgtggt ttgtccaaac
     8581 tcatcaatgt atcttatcat gtctgtatac cgtcgacctc tagctagagc ttggcgtaat
     8641 catggtcata gctgtttcct gtgtgaaatt gttatccgct cacaattcca cacaacatac
     8701 gagccggaag cataaagtgt aaagcctggg gtgcctaatg agtgagctaa ctcacattaa
     8761 ttgcgttgcg ctcactgccc gctttccagt cgggaaacct gtcgtgccag ctgcattaat
     8821 gaatcggcca acgcgcgggg agaggcggtt tgcgtattgg gcgctcttcc gcttcctcgc
     8881 tcactgactc gctgcgctcg gtcgttcggc tgcggcgagc ggtatcagct cactcaaagg
     8941 cggtaatacg gttatccaca gaatcagggg ataacgcagg aaagaacatg tgagcaaaag
     9001 gccagcaaaa ggccaggaac cgtaaaaagg ccgcgttgct ggcgtttttc cataggctcc
     9061 gcccccctga cgagcatcac aaaaatcgac gctcaagtca gaggtggcga aacccgacag
     9121 gactataaag ataccaggcg tttccccctg gaagctccct cgtgcgctct cctgttccga
     9181 ccctgccgct taccggatac ctgtccgcct ttctcccttc gggaagcgtg gcgctttctc
     9241 atagctcacg ctgtaggtat ctcagttcgg tgtaggtcgt tcgctccaag ctgggctgtg
     9301 tgcacgaacc ccccgttcag cccgaccgct gcgccttatc cggtaactat cgtcttgagt
     9361 ccaacccggt aagacacgac ttatcgccac tggcagcagc cactggtaac aggattagca
     9421 gagcgaggta tgtaggcggt gctacagagt tcttgaagtg gtggcctaac tacggctaca
     9481 ctagaagaac agtatttggt atctgcgctc tgctgaagcc agttaccttc ggaaaaagag
     9541 ttggtagctc ttgatccggc aaacaaacca ccgctggtag cggtggtttt tttgtttgca
     9601 agcagcagat tacgcgcaga aaaaaaggat ctcaagaaga tcctttgatc ttttctacgg
     9661 ggtctgacgc tcagtggaac gaaaactcac gttaagggat tttggtcatg agattatcaa
     9721 aaaggatctt cacctagatc cttttaaatt aaaaatgaag ttttaaatca atctaaagta
     9781 tatatgagta aacttggtct gacagttacc aatgcttaat cagtgaggca cctatctcag
     9841 cgatctgtct atttcgttca tccatagttg cctgactccc cgtcgtgtag ataactacga
     9901 tacgggaggg cttaccatct ggccccagtg ctgcaatgat accgcgagac ccacgctcac
     9961 cggctccaga tttatcagca ataaaccagc cagccggaag ggccgagcgc agaagtggtc
    10021 ctgcaacttt atccgcctcc atccagtcta ttaattgttg ccgggaagct agagtaagta
    10081 gttcgccagt taatagtttg cgcaacgttg ttgccattgc tacaggcatc gtggtgtcac
    10141 gctcgtcgtt tggtatggct tcattcagct ccggttccca acgatcaagg cgagttacat
    10201 gatcccccat gttgtgcaaa aaagcggtta gctccttcgg tcctccgatc gttgtcagaa
    10261 gtaagttggc cgcagtgtta tcactcatgg ttatggcagc actgcataat tctcttactg
    10321 tcatgccatc cgtaagatgc ttttctgtga ctggtgagta ctcaaccaag tcattctgag
    10381 aatagtgtat gcggcgaccg agttgctctt gcccggcgtc aatacgggat aataccgcgc
    10441 cacatagcag aactttaaaa gtgctcatca ttggaaaacg ttcttcgggg cgaaaactct
    10501 caaggatctt accgctgttg agatccagtt cgatgtaacc cactcgtgca cccaactgat
    10561 cttcagcatc ttttactttc accagcgttt ctgggtgagc aaaaacagga aggcaaaatg
    10621 ccgcaaaaaa gggaataagg gcgacacgga aatgttgaat actcatactc ttcctttttc
    10681 aatattattg aagcatttat cagggttatt gtctcatgag cggatacata tttgaatgta
    10741 tttagaaaaa taaacaaata ggggttccgc gcacatttcc ccgaaaagtg ccacctgac
//
