[The description below was written by a language model from this plasmid's Addgene catalogue record and the feature table of its GenBank file.]
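Description:
pFUGW-hGtACR1-EYFP is a 10.8 kb HIV-1-based lentiviral transfer plasmid built on the FUGW backbone for expressing a light-gated anion channel in mammalian cells, either by direct transfection or after packaging into lentiviral particles. In bacteria it replicates from a high-copy ColE1/pUC-type origin and is selected with ampicillin through the bla gene. An f1 origin is also present. Outside the viral region, the backbone carries a bleomycin/Zeocin resistance gene (BleoR) preceded by SV40 early and EM7 promoters and followed by an SV40 poly(A) signal, together with an SV40 origin.

A CMV enhancer/promoter sits upstream of a truncated 5' LTR and drives transcription of the viral genome in packaging cells. This is followed by the Psi packaging signal, the Rev response element for Rev-dependent nuclear export, and the cPPT/CTS element. The second LTR is also annotated as truncated and is followed by a bGH polyadenylation signal. Between the LTRs, the human ubiquitin C promoter drives the payload: a human codon-adapted anion channelrhodopsin 1 from the alga Guillardia theta (GtACR1), fused in frame at its C terminus to EYFP through a NotI site. The feature table annotates only the EYFP portion; the channelrhodopsin coding sequence presumably lies in the unannotated stretch between the UbC promoter and EYFP. A WPRE downstream of the fusion enhances transcript stability and expression.

The associated work characterises natural light-gated anion channels as optogenetic tools, so the construct serves to express GtACR1 for light-driven anion conductance, with EYFP fluorescence marking expressing cells and reporting the protein's localisation.
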