Addgene plasmid #67795: pFUGW-hGtACR1-EYFP
Purpose: Mammalian expression construct of human codon-adapted anion channelrhodopsin 1 from Guillardia theta fused in frame to EYFP via a NotI site in the pFUGW vector backbone
Depositing lab: John Spudich. Depositing organization: University of Texas Health Science Center at Houston. Publication: Natural light-gated anion channels: A family of microbial rhodopsins for advanced optogenetics. Govorunova EG, Sineshchekov OA, Janz R, Liu X, Spudich JL. Science. 2015 Jun 25. pii: aaa7484. 10.1126/science.aaa7484 PubMed 26113638.
Backbone
  Vector backbone: FUGW
  Vector type: Mammalian Expression, Lentiviral
Growth in bacteria
  Bacterial resistance: Ampicillin, 100 μg/mL
  Growth temperature: 37°C
  Growth strain: Stbl3
  Copy number: High Copy
Gene/Insert
  Gene/Insert name: hGtACR1 (alt names: GtACR1; Guillardia theta anion channelrhodopsin (ACR))
  Species: Guillardia theta
  Insert size (bp): 1613
  Tag / fusion protein: EYFP (C terminal on insert)
Terms and licenses: Academic/Nonprofit Terms; Industry Terms: Not Available to Industry
Depositor comments: Mammalian expression construct of human codon-adapted anion channelrhodopsin 1 from Guillardia theta fused in frame to EYFP via a NotI site, in the pFUGW vector backbone.
How to cite: pFUGW-hGtACR1-EYFP was a gift from John Spudich (Addgene plasmid # 67795 ; http://n2t.net/addgene:67795 ; RRID:Addgene_67795)
