>Addgene plasmid #67795 | pFUGW-hGtACR1-EYFP | depositor partial sequence | sequence record 117880 | Multiple Cloning Site from BamHI to EcoRI in pFUGW vector
GGATCCATGAGCAGCATCACCTGTGATCCCGCCATCTACGGCGAATGGAGCAGGGAGAACCAGTTCTGCG
TGGAGAAGAGCCTGATCACCCTGGACGGCATCAAGTACGTCCAGCTGGTGATGGCCGTCGTGAGCGCCTG
TCAGGTGTTCTTCATGGTGACCAGAGCCCCCAAGGTGCCCTGGGAAGCCATCTACCTGCCCACCACCGAG
ATGATCACCTATTCCCTGGCCTTCACCGGAAACGGCTACATCAGAGTGGCCAATGGCAAGTACCTGCCCT
GGGCCAGAATGGCCAGCTGGCTGTGCACCTGCCCTATCATGCTGGGCCTGGTGAGCAATATGGCCCTCGT
GAAGTACAAGAGCATCCCCCTCAACCCTATGATGATCGCCGCCTCCAGCATCTGCACCGTGTTCGGCATC
ACCGCCTCCGTGGTGCTAGACCCGCTGCACGTGTGGCTGTACTGTTTCATCAGCAGCATCTTCTTCATCT
TCGAGATGGTGGTGGCCTTCGCCATTTTCGCCATTACCATCCACGATTTCCAGACCATCGGCTCCCCCAT
GTCCCTGAAGGTGGTGGAGAGGCTGAAGCTGATGAGGATCGTGTTCTACGTGAGCTGGATGGCCTACCCT
ATCCTGTGGAGCTTCTCCAGCACCGGCGCCTGCATCATGAGCGAGAACACCAGCAGCGTGCTGTACCTGC
TGGGCGACGCTCTGTGCAAGAACACCTACGGCATCCTGCTGTGGGCTACAACCTGGGGCCTGCTGAACGG
CAAGTGGGACAGGGATTACGTGAAGGGCAGGAACGTGGACGGCACCCTGATGCCTGAGTACGAGCAGGAC
CTGGAGAAGGGCAACACCGAGAGGTACGAGGACGCCAGAGCCGGCGAGACCGCGGCCGCCGTGAGCAAGG
GCGAGGAGCTGTTCACCGGGGTGGTGCCCATCCTGGTCGAGCTGGACGGCGACGTAAACGGCCACAAGTT
CAGCGTGTCCGGCGAGGGCGAGGGCGATGCCACCTACGGCAAGCTGACCCTGAAGTTCATCTGCACCACC
GGCAAGCTGCCCGTGCCCTGGCCCACCCTCGTGACCACCTTCGGCTACGGCCTGCAGTGCTTCGCCCGCT
ACCCCGACCACATGAAGCAGCACGACTTCTTCAAGTCCGCCATGCCCGAAGGCTACGTCCAGGAGCGCAC
CATCTTCTTCAAGGACGACGGCAACTACAAGACCCGCGCCGAGGTGAAGTTCGAGGGCGACACCCTGGTG
AACCGCATCGAGCTGAAGGGCATCGACTTCAAGGAGGACGGCAACATCCTGGGGCACAAGCTGGAGTACA
ACTACAACAGCCACAACGTCTATATCATGGCCGACAAGCAGAAGAACGGCATCAAGGTGAACTTCAAGAT
CCGCCACAACATCGAGGACGGCAGCGTGCAGCTCGCCGACCACTACCAGCAGAACACCCCCATCGGCGAC
GGCCCCGTGCTGCTGCCCGACAACCACTACCTGAGCTACCAGTCCGCCCTGAGCAAAGACCCCAACGAGA
AGCGCGATCACATGGTCCTGCTGGAGTTCGTGACCGCCGCCGGGATCACTCTCGGCATGGACGAGCTGTA
CAAGTAAGAATTC
