>Addgene plasmid #67795 | pFUGW-hGtACR1-EYFP | addgene partial sequence | sequence record 120483 | hUBCpro-F 5'-TGAAGCTCCGGTTTTGAACT-3'
TGTGTTTTGTGAAGTTTTTTAGGCACCTTTTGAAATGTAATCATTTGGGTCAATATGTAATTTTCAGTGT
TAGACTAGTAAATTGTCCGCTAAATTCTGGCCGTTTTTGGCTTTTTTGTTAGACGAAGCTTGGGCTGCAG
GTCGACTCTAGAGGATCCATGAGCAGCATCACCTGTGATCCCGCCATCTACGGCGAATGGAGCAGGGAGA
ACCAGTTCTGCGTGGAGAAGAGCCTGATCACCCTGGACGGCATCAAGTACGTCCAGCTGGTGATGGCCGT
CGTGAGCGCCTGTCAGGTGTTCTTCATGGTGACCAGAGCCCCCAAGGTGCCCTGGGAAGCCATCTACCTG
CCCACCACCGAGATGATCACCTATTCCCTGGCCTTCACCGGAAACGGCTACATCAGAGTGGCCAATGGCA
AGTACCTGCCCTGGGCCAGAATGGCCAGCTGGCTGTGCACCTGCCCTATCATGCTGGGCCTGGTGAGCAA
TATGGCCCTCGTGAAGTACAAGAGCATCCCCCTCAACCCTATGATGATCGCCGCCTCCAGCATCTGCACC
GTGTTCGGCATCACCGCCTCCGTGGTGCTAGACCCGCTGCACGTGTGGCTGTACTGTTTCATCAGCAGCA
TCTTCTTCATCTTCGAGATGGTGGTGGCCTTCGCCATTTTCGCCATTACCATCCACGATTTCCAGACCAT
CGGCTCCCCCATGTCCCTGAAGGTGGTGGAGAGGCTGAAGCTGATGAGGATCGTGTTCTACGTGAGCTGG
ATGGCCTACCCTATCCTGTGGAGCTTCTCCAGCACCGGCGCCTGCATCATGAGCGAGAACACCAGCAGCG
TGCTGTACCTGCTGGGCGACGCTCTGTGCAAGAACACCTACGGCATCCTGCTGTGGGCTACAACCTGGGG
CCTGCTGAACGGCAAGTGGGACAGGGATTACGTGAAGGGCAGGAACGTGGACGGCACCCTGATGCCTGAG
TACGAGCAGGACCTGGAGAAGGGCAACACCGAGAGGTACGAGGACGCC
