>Addgene plasmid #67795 | pFUGW-hGtACR1-EYFP | addgene partial sequence | sequence record 120487 | WPRE-R 5'-CATAGCGTAAAAGGAGCAACA-3'
GTCAATCTTTCACAAATTTTGTAATCCAGAGGTTGATTATCGATAAGCTTGATATCGAATTCTTACTTGT
ACAGCTCGTCCATGCCGAGAGTGATCCCGGCGGCGGTCACGAACTCCAGCAGGACCATGTGATCGCGCTT
CTCGTTGGGGTCTTTGCTCAGGGCGGACTGGTAGCTCAGGTAGTGGTTGTCGGGCAGCAGCACGGGGCCG
TCGCCGATGGGGGTGTTCTGCTGGTAGTGGTCGGCGAGCTGCACGCTGCCGTCCTCGATGTTGTGGCGGA
TCTTGAAGTTCACCTTGATGCCGTTCTTCTGCTTGTCGGCCATGATATAGACGTTGTGGCTGTTGTAGTT
GTACTCCAGCTTGTGCCCCAGGATGTTGCCGTCCTCCTTGAAGTCGATGCCCTTCAGCTCGATGCGGTTC
ACCAGGGTGTCGCCCTCGAACTTCACCTCGGCGCGGGTCTTGTAGTTGCCGTCGTCCTTGAAGAAGATGG
TGCGCTCCTGGACGTAGCCTTCGGGCATGGCGGACTTGAAGAAGTCGTGCTGCTTCATGTGGTCGGGGTA
GCGGGCGAAGCACTGCAGGCCGTAGCCGAAGGTGGTCACGAGGGTGGGCCAGGGCACGGGCAGCTTGCCG
GTGGTGCAGATGAACTTCAGGGTCAGCTTGCCGTAGGTGGCATCGCCCTCGCCCTCGCCGGACACGCTGA
ACTTGTGGCCGTTTACGTCGCCGTCCAGCTCGACCAGGATGGGCACCACCCCGGTGAACAGCTCCTCGCC
CTTGCTCACGGCGGCCGCGGTCTCGCCGGCTCTGGCGTCCTCGTACCTCTCGGTGTTGCC
